>Addgene plasmid #105468 | pISH-Taar5 | addgene full sequence | sequence record 203248 | Addgene NGS Result
GTAAAACGACGGCCAGTGAATTGTAATACGACTCACTATAGGGCGAATTGGGCCCGACGTCGCATGCTCC
CGGCCGCCATGGCGGCCGCGGGAATTCGATTATGAGAGCTGTCCTCCTCCCGGGCTCTGGAGAGCAGCCT
ACAGCGTTCTGCTACCAGGTGAATGGGTCTTGCCCCAGGACAGTCCACCCGCTGGCCATCCAGGTCGTCA
TCTATCTGGCCTGCGCAGTGGGTGTGCTGATCACAGTCCTGGGGAATTTGTTTGTGGTGTTTGCAGTGTC
CTACTTTAAAGTGCTCCACACGCCCACCAACTTCCTGCTGCTCTCCCTGGCCCTGGCAGACATGTTGCTA
GGTCTGCTGGTGCTGCCCCTGAGCACAGTCCGCTCTGTGGAGAGCTGCTGGTTCTTTGGAGACTTCCTGT
GCCGTCTGCATACCTATCTGGACACGCTGTTCTGTCTCACCTCCATCTTCCATCTCTGTTTTATTTCCAT
TGACCGTCATTGTGCCATCTGTGACCCCCTGCTCTATCCCTCCAAGTTCACAGTCAGGACAGCCCTCCGC
TACATCGTGGCAGGGTGGGGGATACCAGCAGCCTACACTGCCTTCTTCCTCTACACAGATGTGGTAGAGA
GAGCACTCAGCCAGCGGCTAGAAGAGATGCCTTGTGTGGGCAGCTGCCAGCTGCTGTTCAATAAGTTCTG
GGGTTGGTTAAACTTCCCTGCATTTTTTGTTCCCTGCCTAATCATGATCAGCTTGTACCTGAAGATCTTT
GTGGTCGCCACCAGGCAGGCTCAGCGGATCAGAACTCTGAGCCAAAGCTTGGCTGGGGCTGTCAAGCGGG
AAAGAAAAGCTGCCAAGACGCTGGGCATTGCTGTGGGCATCTACCTTGTGTGTTGGCTTCCCTTCACTGT
TGACACACTAGTGGACAGCCTTCTTAACTTCATCACCCCACCCCTGGTCTTTGACATCTTTATCTGGTTT
GCTTATTTCAATTCAGCCTGTAATCCCATCATCTACGTCTTCTCCTACCGGTGGTTTAGGAAGGCACTGA
AACTGCTCCTGAGCCGGGAGATCTTCTCACCAAGGACACCGACTGTTGATTTATACCATGACTGAAATCA
CTAGTGAATTCGCGGCCGCCTGCAGGTCGACCATATGGGAGAGCTCCCAACGCGTTGGATGCATAGCTTG
AGTATTCTATAGTGTCACCTAAATAGCTTGGCGTAATCATGGTCATAGCTGTTTCCTGTGTGAAATTGTT
ATCCGATCACAATTCCACACAACATACGAGCCGGAAGCATAAAGTGTAAAGCCTGGGGTGCCTAATGAGT
GAGCTAACTCACATTAATTGCGTTGCGCTCACTGCCCGCTTTCCAGTCGGGAAACCTGTCGTGCCAGCTG
CATTAATGAATCGGCCAACGCGCGGGGAGAGGCGGTTTGCGTATTGGGCGCTCTTCCGCTTCCTCGCTCA
CTGACTCGCTGCGCTCGGTCGTTCGGCTGCGGCGAGCGGTATCAGCTCACTCAAAGGCGGTAATACGGTT
ATCCACAGAATCAGGGGATAACGCAGGAAAGAACATGTGAGCAAAAGGCCAGCAAAAGGCCAGGAACCGT
AAAAAGGCCGCGTTGCTGGCGTTTTTCCATAGGCTCCGCCCCCCTGACGAGCATCACAAAAATCGACGCT
CAAGTCAGAGGTGGCGAAACCCGACAGGACTATAAAGATACCAGGCGTTTCCCCCTGGAAGCTCCCTCGT
GCGCTCTCCTGTTCCGACCCTGCCGCTTACCGGATACCTGTCCGCCTTTCTCCCTTCGGGAAGCGTGGCG
CTTTCTCATAGCTCACGCTGTAGGTATCTCAGTTCGGTGTAGGTCGTTCGCTCCAAGCTGGGCTGTGTGC
ACGAACCCCCCGTTCAGCCCGACCGCTGCGCCTTATCCGGTAACTATCGTCTTGAGTCCAACCCGGTAAG
ACACGACTTATCGCCACTGGCAGCAGCCACTGGTAACAGGATTAGCAGAGCGAGGTATGTAGGCGGTGCT
ACAGAGTTCTTGAAGTGGTGGCCTAACTACGGCTACACTAGAAGAACAGTATTTGGTATCTGCGCTCTGC
TGAAGCCAGTTACCTTCGGAAAAAGAGTTGGTAGCTCTTGATCCGGCAAACAAACCACCGCTGGTAGCGG
TGGTTTTTTTGTTTGCAAGCAGCAGATTACGCGCAGAAAAAAAGGATCTCAAGAAGATCCTTTGATCTTT
TCTACGGGGTCTGACGCTCAGTGGAACGAAAACTCACGTTAAGGGATTTTGGTCATGAGATTATCAAAAA
GGATCTTCACCTAGATCCTTTTAAATTAAAAATGAAGTTTTAAATCAATCTAAAGTATATATGAGTAAAC
TTGGTCTGACAGTTACCAATGCTTAATCAGTGAGGCACCTATCTCAGCGATCTGTCTATTTCGTTCATCC
ATAGTTGCCTGACTCCCCGTCGTGTAGATAACTACGATACGGGAGGGCTTACCATCTGGCCCCAGTGCTG
CAATGATACCGCGAGACCCACGCTCACCGGCTCCAGATTTATCAGCAATAAACCAGCCAGCCGGAAGGGC
CGAGCGCAGAAGTGGTCCTGCAACTTTATCCGCCTCCATCCAGTCTATTAATTGTTGCCGGGAAGCTAGA
GTAAGTAGTTCGCCAGTTAATAGTTTGCGCAACGTTGTTGCCATTGCTACAGGCATCGTGGTGTCACGCT
CGTCGTTTGGTATGGCTTCATTCAGCTCCGGTTCCCAACGATCAAGGCGAGTTACATGATCCCCCATGTT
GTGCAAAAAAGCGGTTAGCTCCTTCGGTCCTCCGATCGTTGTCAGAAGTAAGTTGGCCGCAGTGTTATCA
CTCATGGTTATGGCAGCACTGCATAATTCTCTTACTGTCATGCCATCCGTAAGATGCTTTTCTGTGACTG
GTGAGTACTCAACCAAGTCATTCTGAGAATAGTGTATGCGGCGACCGAGTTGCTCTTGCCCGGCGTCAAT
ACGGGATAATACCGCGCCACATAGCAGAACTTTAAAAGTGCTCATCATTGGAAAACGTTCTTCGGGGCGA
AAACTCTCAAGGATCTTACCGCTGTTGAGATCCAGTTCGATGTAACCCACTCGTGCACCCAACTGATCTT
CAGCATCTTTTACTTTCACCAGCGTTTCTGGGTGAGCAAAAACAGGAAGGCAAAATGCCGCAAAAAAGGG
AATAAGGGCGACACGGAAATGTTGAATACTCATACTCTTCCTTTTTCAATATTATTGAAGCATTTATCAG
GGTTATTGTCTCATGAGCGGATACATATTTGAATGTATTTAGAAAAATAAACAAATAGGGGTTCCGCGCA
CATTTCCCCGAAAAGTGCCACCTGATGCGGTGTGAAATACCGCACAGATGCGTAAGGAGAAAATACCGCA
TCAGGAAATTGTAAGCGTTAATATTTTGTTAAAATTCGCGTTAAATTTTTGTTAAATCAGCTCATTTTTT
AACCAATAGGCCGAAATCGGCAAAATCCCTTATAAATCAAAAGAATAGACCGAGATAGGGT
[37 nt withheld, positions 3562-3598]
AAAGAACGTGGACTCCAACGTCAAAGG
[49 nt withheld, positions 3626-3674]
T
[91 nt withheld, positions 3676-3766]
G
[124 nt withheld, positions 3768-3891]
CCATTCGCCATTCAGGCTGCGCAACTGTTGGGAAGGGCGATCGGTGCGGGCCTCTTCGCTATTACGCCAG
CTGGCGAAAGGGGGATGTGCTGCAAGGCGATTAAGTTGGGTAACGCCAGGGTTTTCCCAGTCACGACGTT
Features (pLannotate 1.2.2; 14 found; start..end, strand, type, name):
     24..42      +  promoter       T7 promoter: promoter for bacteriophage T7 RNA polymerase
    102..1112    +  CDS            Taar5: TAAR5_MOUSE - Also known as Gm227. Experimental evidence at transcript level: Swiss-Prot protein existence level 2. Olfactory receptor specific for trimethylamine, a trace amine enriched in the urine of male mice, playing a role in social behavior. Trimethylamine is present at high concentration in the urine of male mice after puberty and acts as an attractant. This receptor is probably mediated by the G(s)-class of G-proteins which activate adenylate cyclase. From Mus musculus (Mouse).
   1122..1184    -  CDS            VESPI_VESMG (fragment): Experimental evidence at protein level: Swiss-Prot protein existence level 1. Shows contractile activity on isolated ileum smooth muscle. From Vespa magnifica (Hornet).
   1196..1214    -  promoter       SP6 promoter: promoter for bacteriophage SP6 RNA polymerase
   1254..1276    -  protein_bind   lac operator (fragment): The lac repressor binds to the lac operator to inhibit transcription in E. coli. This inhibition can be relieved by adding lactose or isopropyl-β-D-thiogalactopyranoside (IPTG). lac repressor encoded by lacI
   1280..1310    -  promoter       lac promoter: promoter for the E. coli lac operon
   1325..1346    -  protein_bind   CAP binding site: CAP binding activates transcription in the presence of cAMP. E. coli catabolite activator protein
   1359..1451    -  CDS            lacI (fragment): lac repressor; lacI; The lac repressor binds to the lac operator to inhibit transcription in E. coli. This inhibition can be relieved by adding lactose or isopropyl-β-D-thiogalactopyranoside (IPTG).
   1634..2222    -  rep_origin     ori: high-copy-number ColE1/pMB1/pBR322/pUC origin of replication
   2393..3253    -  CDS            AmpR: β-lactamase; bla; confers resistance to ampicillin, carbenicillin, and related antibiotics
   3254..3358    -  promoter       AmpR promoter: bla
   3385..3435    +  misc_feature   bom (fragment): basis of mobility region from pBR322
   3463..3891    -  rep_origin     f1 ori (sequence partly withheld): f1 bacteriophage origin of replication; arrow indicates direction of (+) strand synthesis
   3895..21      -  CDS            lacZα (fragment) (across the origin): LacZα fragment of β-galactosidase; lacZ fragment
