[The description below was written by a language model from this plasmid's Addgene catalogue record and pLannotate feature annotations shown in this document.]
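Description:
pISH-Taar5 is a bacterial cloning plasmid built on the pGEM-T Easy backbone and designed as a template for in vitro transcription of a riboprobe for in situ hybridization. It is maintained in E. coli at high copy through a ColE1/pUC-type origin and selected with ampicillin via the β-lactamase gene (AmpR) and its own promoter. The backbone also carries an f1 phage origin, which permits single-stranded DNA production, along with remnants of the lacZα/lac promoter-operator region that normally supports blue/white screening in this vector family and is interrupted by the insert.

The payload is a roughly 1 kb fragment of mouse Taar5, which the annotation shows covers essentially the full coding sequence of trace amine-associated receptor 5, an olfactory receptor tuned to trimethylamine. The insert sits between opposing bacteriophage promoters: a T7 promoter upstream in the same orientation as the coding sequence, and an SP6 promoter downstream pointing back into it. Because the coding strand reads from the T7 side, transcription from SP6 yields RNA complementary to the Taar5 mRNA. This agrees with the depositor's note that the plasmid is linearized with NcoI and transcribed with SP6 RNA polymerase, producing a run-off antisense probe. There is no eukaryotic promoter, tag or reporter, so the construct is not meant for expressing the receptor. A short annotated match to a hornet peptide in the polylinker region is most likely a spurious hit from automated annotation. The associated work concerns sensory neurons of the mouse main olfactory epithelium, where such a probe would detect Taar5-expressing cells. The cloning method is not recorded.
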