Addgene plasmid #105468: pISH-Taar5
Purpose: to generate a riboprobe for in situ hybridazation
Depositing lab: Peter Mombaerts. Depositing organization: Max Planck Research Unit for Neurogenetics. Publication: Trpc2-expressing sensory neurons in the main olfactory epithelium of the mouse. Omura M, Mombaerts P. Cell Rep. 2014 Jul 24;8(2):583-95. doi: 10.1016/j.celrep.2014.06.010. Epub 2014 Jul 4. PubMed 25001287.
Backbone
  Vector backbone: pGEM-Teasy
  Backbone size w/o insert (bp): 3015
  Vector type: to ganerate riboprobe
Growth in bacteria
  Bacterial resistance: Ampicillin, 100 μg/mL
  Growth temperature: 37°C
  Growth strain: DH5alpha
  Copy number: High Copy
Gene/Insert
  Gene/Insert name: Taar5
  Species: M. musculus (mouse)
  Insert size (bp): 1014
  Entrez Gene: Taar5 (a.k.a. Gm227, taR-5)
  Cloning method: Unknown
  Sequencing primers: 5′ M13-for; 3′ M13-Reverse
Terms and licenses: Academic/Nonprofit Terms; Industry Terms: Not Available to Industry
Depositor comments: Linearize with NcoI, use SP6 RNA polymerase for IVT.
How to cite: pISH-Taar5 was a gift from Peter Mombaerts (Addgene plasmid # 105468 ; http://n2t.net/addgene:105468 ; RRID:Addgene_105468)
