>Addgene plasmid #105468 | pISH-Taar5 | depositor partial sequence | sequence record 199667 | insert: sequenced with M13-for primer
GCATGCTCCCGGCCGCCATGGCGGCCGCGGGAATTCGATTATGAGAGCTGTCCTCCTCCCGGGCTCTGGA
GAGCAGCCTACAGCGTTCTGCTACCAGGTGAATGGGTCTTGCCCCAGGACAGTCCACCCGCTGGCCATCC
AGGTCGTCATCTATCTGGCCTGCGCAGTGGGTGTGCTGATCACAGTCCTGGGGAATTTGTTTGTGGTGTT
TGCAGTGTCCTACTTTAAAGTGCTCCACACGCCCACCAACTTCCTGCTGCTCTCCCTGGCCCTGGCAGAC
ATGTTGCTAGGTCTGCTGGTGCTGCCCCTGAGCACAGTCCGCTCTGTGGAGAGCTGCTGGTTCTTTGGAG
ACTTCCTGTGCCGTCTGCATACCTATCTGGACACGCTGTTCTGTCTCACCTCCATCTTCCATCTCTGTTT
TATTTCCATTGACCGTCATTGTGCCATCTGTGACCCCCTGCTCTATCCCTCCAAGTTCACAGTCAGGACA
GCCCTCCGCTACATCGTGGCAGGGTGGGGGATACCAGCAGCCTACACTGCCTTCTTCCTCTACACAGATG
TGGTAGAGAGAGCACTCAGCCAGCGGCTAGAAGAGATGCCTTGTGTGGGCAGCTGCCAGCTGCTGTTCAA
TAAGTTCTGGGGTTGGTTAAACTTCCCTGCATTTTTTGTTCCCTGCCTAATCATGATCAGCTTGTACCTG
AAGATCTTTGTGGTCGCCACCAGGCAGGCTCAGCGGATCAGAACTCTGAGCCAAAGCTTGGCTGGGGCTG
TCAAGCGGGAAAGAAAAGCTGCCAAGACGCTGGGCATTGCTGTGGGCATCTACCTTGTGTGTTGGCTTCC
CTTCACTGTTGACACACTAGTGGACAGCCTTCTTAACTTCATCACCCCACCCCTGGTCTT
