>Addgene plasmid #105468 | pISH-Taar5 | depositor partial sequence | sequence record 199668 | insert: sequenced with M31-rev primer
TGCATCCAACGCGTTGGGAGCTCTCCCATATGGTCGACCTGCAGGCGGCCGCGAATTCACTAGTGATTTC
AGTCATGGTATAAATCAACAGTCGGTGTCCTTGGTGAGAAGATCTCCCGGCTCAGGAGCAGTTTCAGTGC
CTTCCTAAACCACCGGTAGGAGAAGACGTAGATGATGGGATTACAGGCTGAATTGAAATAAGCAAACCAG
ATAAAGATGTCAAAGACCAGGGGTGGGGTGATGAAGTTAAGAAGGCTGTCCACTAGTGTGTCAACAGTGA
AGGGAAGCCAACACACAAGGTAGATGCCCACAGCAATGCCCAGCGTCTTGGCAGCTTTTCTTTCCCGCTT
GACAGCCCCAGCCAAGCTTTGGCTCAGAGTTCTGATCCGCTGAGCCTGCCTGGTGGCGACCACAAAGATC
TTCAGGTACAAGCTGATCATGATTAGGCAGGGAACAAAAAATGCAGGGAAGTTTAACCAACCCCAGAACT
TATTGAACAGCAGCTGGCAGCTGCCCACACAAGGCATCTCTTCTAGCCGCTGGCTGAGTGCTCTCTCTAC
CACATCTGTGTAGAGGAAGAAGGCAGTGTAGGCTGCTGGTATCCCCCACCCTGCCACGATGTAGCGGAGG
GCTGTCCTGACTGTGAACTTGGAGGGATAGAGCAGGGGGTCACAGATGGCACAATGACGGTCAATGGAAA
TAAAACAGAGATGGAAGATGGAGGTGAGACAGAACAGCGTGTCCAGATAGGTATGCAGACGGCACAGGAA
GTCTCCAAAGAACCAGCAGCTCTCCACAGAGCGGACTGTGCTCAGGGGCAGCACCAGCAGACCTAGCAAC
ATGTCTGCCAGGGCCAGGGAGAGCAGCAGGAAGTTGGTGGGCGTGTGGAGCACTTTAAAGTAGGACACTG
CAAACACCACAAACAAATTCCCCAGGACTGTGATCAGCACACCCACTGCGCAGGCCAGAT
